Addgene plasmid #45740: pET29b-NpR5599
Depositing lab: Emily Balskus & Christopher T Walsh. Depositing organization: Harvard Medical School. Publication: The genetic and molecular basis for sunscreen biosynthesis in cyanobacteria. Balskus EP, Walsh CT. Science. 2010 Sep 24;329(5999):1653-6. doi: 10.1126/science.1193637. Epub 2010 Sep 2. PubMed 20813918.
Backbone
  Vector backbone: pET29b
  Backbone manufacturer: Novagen
  Backbone size w/o insert (bp): 5238
  Total vector size (bp): 6069
  Vector type: Bacterial Expression
Growth in bacteria
  Bacterial resistance: Kanamycin, 50 μg/mL
  Growth temperature: 37°C
  Growth strain: Top10
  Copy number: High Copy
Gene/Insert
  Gene/Insert name: NpR5599 (alt name: O-methyltransferase)
  Species: Nostoc punctiforme
  Insert size (bp): 831
  GenBank ID: ACC83904 YP_001868847.1
  Entrez Gene: Npun_R5599 (a.k.a. Npun_R5599)
  Promoter: T7
  Tag / fusion protein: His (C terminal on insert)
  Cloning method: Restriction Enzyme; 5′ cloning site NdeI (not destroyed); 3′ cloning site XhoI (not destroyed)
  Sequencing primers: 5′ T7; 3′ T7-Term
Terms and licenses: Academic/Nonprofit Terms; Industry Terms: Not Available to Industry
How to cite: pET29b-NpR5599 was a gift from Emily Balskus & Christopher T Walsh (Addgene plasmid # 45740 ; http://n2t.net/addgene:45740 ; RRID:Addgene_45740)
