[The description below was written by a language model from this plasmid's Addgene catalogue record.]
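Description:
pET29b-NpR5599 is a bacterial expression plasmid built on the Novagen pET29b backbone and carrying the Nostoc punctiforme gene NpR5599 (locus Npun_R5599), annotated as an O-methyltransferase. The 831 bp insert was placed between the NdeI and XhoI sites, both of which remain intact, giving a total construct of about 6.1 kb. It is selected with kanamycin and is recorded as high copy, with a standard cloning strain listed for maintenance. No feature table accompanies the record, so elements such as the origin of replication, lacI and the terminator are not individually documented here, although the use of T7 and T7-terminator sequencing primers is consistent with the usual pET expression cassette.

Transcription of the insert is driven by the T7 promoter, so protein production requires a host that supplies T7 RNA polymerase, typically an E. coli strain with an inducible chromosomal copy of that polymerase. Cloning through NdeI places the gene's start codon at the vector's translation initiation position, which in pET29b normally removes the N-terminal S-tag region. Cloning through XhoI fuses the open reading frame to a C-terminal His tag, allowing purification of the recombinant enzyme by immobilised metal affinity chromatography.

The associated publication concerns the genetic and molecular basis of sunscreen biosynthesis in cyanobacteria, which suggests the plasmid was made to overproduce and purify this methyltransferase for biochemical characterisation of that pathway. The record does not describe the enzyme's specific substrate or reaction.
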