>Addgene plasmid #45740 | pET29b-NpR5599 | depositor partial sequence | sequence record 64102 | Insert
ATGACCAGTATTTTAGGACGAGATACCGCAAGACCAATAACGCCACATAGCATTCTGGTAGCACAGCTAC
AAAAAACCCTCAGAATGGCAGAGGAAAGTAATATTCCTTCAGAGATACTGACTTCTCTGCGCCAAGGGTT
GCAATTAGCAGCAGGTTTAGATCCCTATCTGGATGATTGCACTACCCCTGAATCGACCGCATTGACAGCA
CTAGCGCAGAAGACAAGCATTGAAGACTGGAGTAAACGCTTCAGTGATGGTGAAACAGTGCGTCAATTAG
AGCAAGAAATGCTCTCAGGACATCTTGAAGGACAAACACTAAAGATGTTTGTGCATATCACTAAGGCTAA
AAGCATCCTAGAAGTGGGAATGTTCACAGGATATTCAGCTTTGGCAATGGCAGAGGCGTTACCAGATGAT
GGGCGACTGATTGCTTGTGAAGTAGACTCCTATGTGGCCGAGTTTGCTCAAACTTGCTTTCAAGAGTCTC
CCCACGGCCGCAAGATTGTTGTAGAAGTGGCACCTGCACTAGAGACGCTGCACAAGCTGGTGGCTAAAAA
AGAATCCTTTGATCTGATCTTCATTGATGCGGATAAAAAGGAGTATATAGAATACTTCCAAATTATCTTG
GATAGCCATTTACTAGCTCCCGACGGATTAATCTGTGTAGATAATACTTTGTTGCAAGGACAAGTTTACC
TGCCATCAGAACAGCGTACAGCCAATGGTGAAGCGATCGCTCAATTCAACCGCATTGTCGCCGCAGATCC
TCGTGTAGAGCAAGTTCTGTTACCCATACGAGATGGTATAACCCTGATTAGACGCTTGGTACTCGA
