>Addgene plasmid #45740 | pET29b-NpR5599 | addgene partial sequence | sequence record 64774 | T7-term
GCAGCCGGATCTCAGTGGTGGTGGTGGTGGTGCTCGAGTACCAAGCGTCTAATCAGGGTTATACCATCTC
GTATGGGTAACAGAACTTGCTCTACACGAGGATCTGCGGCGACAATGCGGTTGAATTGAGCGATCGCTTC
ACCATTGGCTGTACGCTGTTCTGATGGCAGGTAAACTTGTCCTTGCAACAAAGTATTATCTACACAGATT
AATCCGTCGGGAGCTAGTAAATGGCTATCCAAGATAATTTGGAAGTATTCTATATACTCCTTTTTATCCG
CATCAATGAAGATCAGATCAAAGGATTCTTTTTTAGCCACCAGCTTGTGCAGCGTCTCTAGTGCAGGTGC
CACTTCTACAACAATCTTGCGGCCGTGGGGAGACTCTTGAAAGCAAGTTTGAGCAAACTCGGCCACATAG
GAGTCTACTTCACAAGCAATCAGTCGCCCATCATCTGGTAACGCCTCTGCCATTGCCAAAGCTGAATATC
CTGTGAACATTCCCACTTCTAGGATGCTTTTAGCCTTAGTGATATGCACAAACATCTTTAGTGTTTGTCC
TTCAAGATGTCCTGAGAGCATTTCTTGCTCTAATTGACGCACTGTTTCACCATCACTGAAGCGTTTACTC
CAGTCTTCAATGCTTGTCTTCTGCGCTAGTGCTGTCAATGCGGTCGATTCAGGGGTAGTGCAATCATCCA
GATAGGGATCTAAACCTGCTGCTAATTGCAACCCTTGGCGCAGAGAAGTCAGTATCTCTGAAGGAATATT
ACTTTCCTCTGCCATTCTGAGGGTTTTTTGTAGCTGTGCTACCAGAATGCTATGTGGCGTTATTGGTCTT
GCGGTATCTCGTCCTAAAATACTGGTCATATGTATATCTCCTTCTTAAAGTTAAACAAAATTATTTCTAG
AGGGG
